>Addgene plasmid #128688 | His-TEV-GB1 Val29Met | addgene full sequence | sequence record 252990 | Addgene NGS Result
CTCATGACCAAAATCCCTTAACGTGAGTTACGCGCGCGTCGTTCCACTGAGCGTCAGACCCCGTAGAAAA
GATCAAAGGATCTTCTTGAGATCCTTTTTTTCTGCGCGTAATCTGCTGCTTGCAAACAAAAAAACCACCG
CTACCAGCGGTGGTTTGTTTGCCGGATCAAGAGCTACCAACTCTTTTTCCGAAGGTAACTGGCTTCAGCA
GAGCGCAGATACCAAATACTGTTCTTCTAGTGTAGCCGTAGTTAGCCCACCACTTCAAGAACTCTGTAGC
ACCGCCTACATACCTCGCTCTGCTAATCCTGTTACCAGTGGCTGCTGCCAGTGGCGATAAGTCGTGTCTT
ACCGGGTTGGACTCAAGACGATAGTTACCGGATAAGGCGCAGCGGTCGGGCTGAACGGGGGGTTCGTGCA
CACAGCCCAGCTTGGAGCGAACGACCTACACCGAACTGAGATACCTACAGCGTGAGCTATGAGAAAGCGC
CACGCTTCCCGAAGGGAGAAAGGCGGACAGGTATCCGGTAAGCGGCAGGGTCGGAACAGGAGAGCGCACG
AGGGAGCTTCCAGGGGGAAACGCCTGGTATCTTTATAGTCCTGTCGGGTTTCGCCACCTCTGACTTGAGC
GTCGATTTTTGTGATGCTCGTCAGGGGGGCGGAGCCTATGGAAAAACGCCAGCAACGCGGCCTTTTTACG
GTTCCTGGCCTTTTGCTGGCCTTTTGCTCACATGTTCTTTCCTGCGTTATCCCCTGATTCTGTGGATAAC
CGTATTACCGCCTTTGAGTGAGCTGATACCGCTCGCCGCAGCCGAACGACCGAGCGCAGCGAGTCAGTGA
GCGAGGAAGCGGAAGGCGAGAGTAGGGAACTGCCAGGCATCAAACTAAGCAGAAGGCCCCTGACGGATGG
CCTTTTTGCGTTTCTACAAACTCTTTCTGTGTTGTAAAACGACGGCCAGTCTTAAGCTCGGGCCCCCTGG
GCGGTTCTGATAACGAGTAATCGTTAATCCGCAAATAACGTAAAAACCCGCTTCGGCGGGTTTTTTTATG
GGGGGAGTTTAGGGAAAGAGCATTTGTCAGAATATTTAAGGGCGCCTGTCACTTTGCTTGATATATGAGA
ATTATTTAACCTTATAAATGAGAAAAAAGCAACGCACTTTAAATAAGATACGTTGCTTTTTCGATTGATG
AACACCTATAATTAAACTATTCATCTATTATTTATGATTTTTTGTATATACAATATTTCTAGTTTGTTAA
AGAGAATTAAGAAAATAAATCTCGAAAATAATAAAGGGAAAATCAGTTTTTGATATCAAAATTATACATG
TCAACGATAATACAAAATATAATACAAACTATAAGATGTTATCAGTATTTATTATCATTTAGAATAAATT
TTGTGTCGCCCTTCCGCGAAATTAATACGACTCACTATAGGGGAATTGTGAGCGGATAACAATTCCCCTC
TAGAAATAATTTTGTTTAACTTTTAGGAGGTAAAACATATGAGCCATCACCACCACCACCACGACTACGA
CATTCCGACGACGGAGAACTTGTATTTCCAGGGTCAGTACAAACTGATCCTGAATGGCAAGACCCTGAAG
GGTGAAACCACCACCGAAGCGGTCGATGCAGCGACGGCTGAAAAAATGTTCAAGCAATATGCGAACGATA
ATGGTGTTGACGGCGAGTGGACTTACGATGACGCCACGAAAACCTTTACCGTGACCGAGTAACTCGAGCC
CCCTAGCATAACCCCTTGGGGCCTCTAAACGGGTCTTGAGGGGTTTTTTGCCCCTGAGACGCGTCAATCG
AGTTCGTACCTAAGGGCGACACCCCATAATTAGCCCGGGCGAAAGGCCCAGTCTTTCGACTGAGCCTTTC
GTTTTATTTGATGCCTGGCAGTTCCCTACTCTCGCATGGGGAGTCCCCACACTACCATCGGCGCTACGGC
GTTTCACTTCTGAGTTCGGCATGGGGTCAGGTGGGACCACCGCGCTACTGCCGCCAGGCAAACAAGGGGT
GTTATGAGCCATATTCAGGTATAAATGGGCTCGCGATAATGTTCAGAATTGGTTAATTGGTTGTAACACT
GACCCCTATTTGTTTATTTTTCTAAATACATTCAAATATGTATCCGCTCATGAGACAATAACCCTGATAA
ATGCTTCAATAATATTGAAAAAGGAAGAATATGAGTATTCAACATTTCCGTGTCGCCCTTATTCCCTTTT
TTGCGGCATTTTGCCTTCCTGTTTTTGCTCACCCAGAAACGCTGGTGAAAGTAAAAGATGCTGAAGATCA
GTTGGGTGCACGAGTGGGTTACATCGAACTGGATCTCAACAGCGGTAAGATCCTTGAGAGTTTTCGCCCC
GAAGAACGTTTTCCAATGATGAGCACTTTTAAAGTTCTGCTATGTGGCGCGGTATTATCCCGTATTGACG
CCGGGCAAGAGCAACTCGGTCGCCGCATACACTATTCTCAGAATGACTTGGTTGAGTACTCACCAGTCAC
AGAAAAGCATCTTACGGATGGCATGACAGTAAGAGAATTATGCAGTGCTGCCATAACCATGAGTGATAAC
ACTGCGGCCAACTTACTTCTGACAACGATCGGAGGACCGAAGGAGCTAACCGCTTTTTTGCACAACATGG
GGGATCATGTAACTCGCCTTGATCGTTGGGAACCGGAGCTGAATGAAGCCATACCAAACGACGAGCGTGA
CACCACGATGCCTGTAGCGATGGCAACAACGTTGCGCAAACTATTAACTGGCGAACTACTTACTCTAGCT
TCCCGGCAACAATTAATAGACTGGATGGAGGCGGATAAAGTTGCAGGACCACTTCTGCGCTCGGCCCTTC
CGGCTGGCTGGTTTATTGCTGATAAATCCGGAGCCGGTGAGCGTGGTTCTCGCGGTATCATCGCAGCGCT
GGGGCCAGATGGTAAGCCCTCCCGTATCGTAGTTATCTACACGACGGGGAGTCAGGCAACTATGGATGAA
CGAAATAGACAGATCGCTGAGATAGGTGCCTCACTGATTAAGCATTGGTAAGCGGCGCGCCATCGAATGG
CGCAAAACCTTTCGCGGTATGGCATGATAGCGCCCGGAAGAGAGTCAATTCAGGGTGGTGAATATGAAAC
CAGTAACGTTATACGATGTCGCAGAGTATGCCGGTGTCTCTTATCAGACCGTTTCCCGCGTGGTGAACCA
GGCCAGCCACGTTTCTGCGAAAACGCGGGAAAAAGTGGAAGCGGCGATGGCGGAGCTGAATTACATTCCC
AACCGCGTGGCACAACAACTGGCGGGCAAACAGTCGTTGCTGATTGGCGTTGCCACCTCCAGTCTGGCCC
TGCACGCGCCGTCGCAAATTGTCGCGGCGATTAAATCTCGCGCCGATCAACTGGGTGCCAGCGTGGTGGT
GTCGATGGTAGAACGAAGCGGCGTCGAAGCCTGTAAAGCGGCGGTGCACAATCTTCTCGCGCAACGCGTC
AGTGGGCTGATCATTAACTATCCGCTGGATGACCAGGATGCCATTGCTGTGGAAGCTGCCTGCACTAATG
TTCCGGCGTTATTTCTTGATGTCTCTGACCAGACACCCATCAACAGTATTATTTTCTCCCATGAGGACGG
TACGCGACTGGGCGTGGAGCATCTGGTCGCATTGGGTCACCAGCAAATCGCGCTGTTAGCGGGCCCATTA
AGTTCTGTCTCGGCGCGTCTGCGTCTGGCTGGCTGGCATAAATATCTCACTCGCAATCAAATTCAGCCGA
TAGCGGAACGGGAAGGCGACTGGAGTGCCATGTCCGGTTTTCAACAAACCATGCAAATGCTGAATGAGGG
CATCGTTCCCACTGCGATGCTGGTTGCCAACGATCAGATGGCGCTGGGCGCAATGCGCGCCATTACCGAG
TCCGGGCTGCGCGTTGGTGCGGATATCTCGGTAGTGGGATACGACGATACCGAAGATAGCTCATGTTATA
TCCCGCCGTTAACCACCATCAAACAGGATTTTCGCCTGCTGGGGCAAACCAGCGTGGACCGCTTGCTGCA
ACTCTCTCAGGGCCAGGCGGTGAAGGGCAATCAGCTGTTGCCAGTCTCACTGGTGAAAAGAAAAACCACC
CTGGCGCCCAATACGCAAACCGCCTCTCCCCGCGCGTTGGCCGATTCATTAATGCAGCTGGCACGACAGG
TTTCCCGACTGGAAAGCGGGCAGTGA
Features (pLannotate 1.2.2; 14 found; start..end, strand, type, name):
     86..674     +  rep_origin     ori: high-copy-number ColE1/pMB1/pBR322/pUC origin of replication
    899..916     +  terminator     rrnB T2 terminator (fragment): transcription terminator T2 from the E. coli rrnB gene
    941..960     -  CDS            lacZα (fragment): LacZα fragment of β-galactosidase; lacZ fragment
   1423..1441    +  promoter       T7 promoter: promoter for bacteriophage T7 RNA polymerase
   1442..1466    +  protein_bind   lac operator: The lac repressor binds to the lac operator to inhibit transcription in E. coli. This inhibition can be relieved by adding lactose or isopropyl-β-D-thiogalactopyranoside (IPTG). lac repressor encoded by lacI
   1578..1739    +  CDS            spg (fragment): SPG1_STRSG - Experimental evidence at protein level: Swiss-Prot protein existence level 1. Binds to the constant Fc region of IgG with high affinity. From Streptococcus sp. group G.
   1753..1800    +  terminator     T7 terminator: transcription terminator for bacteriophage T7 RNA polymerase
   1860..1900    -  terminator     rrnB T1 terminator (fragment): transcription terminator T1 from the E. coli rrnB gene
   1902..2017    -  ncRNA          5S rRNA: Accession: RF00001 - 5S ribosomal RNA
   2048..2072    +  CDS            KanR (fragment): aminoglycoside phosphotransferase; aph(3')-Ia; confers resistance to kanamycin
   2102..2198    +  promoter       AmpR promoter (fragment): bla
   2201..3061    +  CDS            AmpR: β-lactamase; bla; confers resistance to ampicillin, carbenicillin, and related antibiotics
   3070..3143    +  promoter       lacI promoter (fragment): lacI
   3144..4223    +  CDS            lacI: LACI_ECOLI - Experimental evidence at protein level: Swiss-Prot protein existence level 1. Repressor of the lactose operon. Binds allolactose as an inducer. From Escherichia coli (strain K12).
