[The description below was written by a language model from this plasmid's Addgene catalogue record and pLannotate feature annotations shown in this document.]
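Description:
His-TEV-GB1 Val29Met is a 4,226 bp bacterial expression plasmid built on the pJexpress414 backbone for producing a point mutant of GB1, the small immunoglobulin-binding B1 domain of streptococcal protein G (spg, from Streptococcus sp. group G). It replicates in E. coli from a high-copy ColE1/pUC-type origin and is selected with ampicillin through a β-lactamase gene driven by its own promoter. The annotation also picks up very short lacZα and KanR fragments, which appear to be incidental backbone remnants rather than functional elements.

The expression cassette consists of a T7 promoter immediately followed by a lac operator, the roughly 250 bp insert, and a T7 terminator. A full-length lacI gene with its promoter is carried on the same plasmid, so the lac repressor keeps transcription off until an inducer such as IPTG is added, in a host that supplies T7 RNA polymerase. Fragments of the rrnB T1 and T2 terminators flank the region and help insulate the cassette from read-through transcription. The annotated spg segment covers only the GB1 domain. The record lists an N-terminal His tag for affinity purification, and the construct name indicates a TEV protease site between the tag and GB1 for tag removal, although neither the tag nor the TEV site is separately annotated in the feature table.

The Val29Met substitution introduces a methionine into the domain. Judging from the associated publication on selenium-77 NMR of selenomethionine, this position probably serves as a site for selenomethionine incorporation to probe the local protein environment, though the stated purpose is simply expression of the mutant.
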