Addgene plasmid #128688: His-TEV-GB1 Val29Met
Purpose: Expresses GB1 Val29Met mutant
Depositing lab: Sharon Rozovsky. Depositing organization: University of Delaware. Publication: (77)Se NMR Probes the Protein Environment of Selenomethionine. Chen Q, Xu S, Lu X, Boeri MV, Pepelyayeva Y, Diaz EL, Soni SD, Allaire M, Forstner MB, Bahnson BJ, Rozovsky S. J Phys Chem B. 2020 Jan 30;124(4):601-616. doi: 10.1021/acs.jpcb.9b07466. Epub 2020 Jan 7. PubMed 31846581.
Backbone
  Vector backbone: pJexpress414
  Backbone size w/o insert (bp): 3973
  Total vector size (bp): 4226
  Vector type: Bacterial Expression
Growth in bacteria
  Bacterial resistance: Ampicillin, 100 μg/mL
  Growth temperature: 37°C
  Growth strain: DH5alpha
  Copy number: High Copy
Gene/Insert
  Gene/Insert name: spg
  Species: Streptococcus sp. group G
  Insert size (bp): 253
  Promoter: T7
  Tag / fusion protein: His (N terminal on insert)
  Cloning method: Unknown
  Sequencing primers: 5′ T7
Terms and licenses: Academic/Nonprofit Terms; Industry Terms
How to cite: His-TEV-GB1 Val29Met was a gift from Sharon Rozovsky (Addgene plasmid # 128688 ; http://n2t.net/addgene:128688 ; RRID:Addgene_128688)
