>Addgene plasmid #128688 | His-TEV-GB1 Val29Met | depositor partial sequence | sequence record 246767 | protein of interest
ATGAGCCATCACCACCACCACCACGACTACGACATTCCGACGACGGAGAACTTGTATTTCCAGGGTCAGT
ACAAACTGATCCTGAATGGCAAGACCCTGAAGGGTGAAACCACCACCGAAGCGGTCGATGCAGCGACGGC
TGAAAAAATGTTCAAGCAATATGCGAACGATAATGGTGTTGACGGCGAGTGGACTTACGATGACGCCACG
AAAACCTTTACCGTGACCGAG
